>Addgene plasmid #107608 | pU6_T7_INT[6xminimal_Puf1] | addgene full sequence | sequence record 207490 | Addgene NGS Result
ATGAGTAAACTTGGTCTGACAGTTACCAATGCTTAATCAGTGAGGCACCTATCTCAGCGATCTGTCTATT
TCGTTCATCCATAGTTGCCTGACTCCCCGTCGTGTAGATAACTACGATACGGGAGGGCTTACCATCTGGC
CCCAGTGCTGCAATGATACCGCGAGACCCACGCTCACCGGCTCCAGATTTATCAGCAATAAACCAGCCAG
CCGGAAGGGCCGAGCGCAGAAGTGGTCCTGCAACTTTATCCGCCTCCATCCAGTCTATTAATTGTTGCCG
GGAAGCTAGAGTAAGTAGTTCGCCAGTTAATAGTTTGCGCAACGTTGTTGCCATTGCTACAGGCATCGTG
GTGTCACGCTCGTCGTTTGGTATGGCTTCATTCAGCTCCGGTTCCCAACGATCAAGGCGAGTTACATGAT
CCCCCATGTTGTGCAAAAAAGCGGTTAGCTCCTTCGGTCCTCCGATCGTTGTCAGAAGTAAGTTGGCCGC
AGTGTTATCACTCATGGTTATGGCAGCACTGCATAATTCTCTTACTGTCATGCCATCCGTAAGATGCTTT
TCTGTGACTGGTGAGTACTCAACCAAGTCATTCTGAGAATAGTGTATGCGGCGACCGAGTTGCTCTTGCC
CGGCGTCAATACGGGATAATACCGCGCCACATAGCAGAACTTTAAAAGTGCTCATCATTGGAAAACGTTC
TTCGGGGCGAAAACTCTCAAGGATCTTACCGCTGTTGAGATCCAGTTCGATGTAACCCACTCGTGCACCC
AACTGATCTTCAGCATCTTTTACTTTCACCAGCGTTTCTGGGTGAGCAAAAACAGGAAGGCAAAATGCCG
CAAAAAAGGGAATAAGGGCGACACGGAAATGTTGAATACTCATACTCTTCCTTTTTCAATATTATTGAAG
CATTTATCAGGGTTATTGTCTCATGAGCGGATACATATTTGAATGTATTTAGAAAAATAAACAAATAGGG
GTTCCGCGCACATTTCCCCGAAAAGTGCCACCTGACGTCTAAGAAACCATTATTATCATGACATTAACCT
ATAAAAATAGGCGTATCACGAGGCCCTTTCGTCTCGCGCGTTTCGGTGATGACGGTGAAAACCTCTGACA
CATGCAGCTCCCGGAGACGGTCACAGCTTGTCTGTAAGCGGATGCCGGGAGCAGACAAGCCCGTCAGGGC
GCGTCAGCGGGTGTTGGCGGGTGTCGGGGCTGGCTTAACTATGCGGCATCAGAGCAGATTGTACTGAGAG
TGCACCATATGCGGTGTGAAATACCGCACAGATGCGTAAGGAGAAAATACCGCATCAGGCGCCATTCGCC
ATTCAGGCTGCGCAACTGTTGGGAAGGGCGATCGGTGCGGGCCTCTTCGCTATTACGCCAGCTGGCGAAA
GGGGGATGTGCTGCAAGGCGATTAAGTTGGGTAACGCCAGGGTTTTCCCAGTCACGACGTTGTAAAACGA
CGGCCAGTGTTTCCCATGATTCCTTCATATTTGCATATACGATACAAGGCTGTTAGAGAGATAATTGGAA
TTAATTTGACTGTAAACACAAAGATATTAGTACAAAATACGTGACGTAGAAAGTAATAATTTCTTGGGTA
GTTTGCAGTTTTAAAATTATGTTTTAAAATGGACTATCATATGCTTACCGTAACTTGAAAGTATTTCGAT
TTCTTGGCTTTATATATCTTGTGGAAAGGACGAAACACCGATCTAGATACGACTCACTATGTTTAAGAGC
TATGCTGCGAATACGAGTCTATTGTATATATCTATTGTATATATCTATTGTATATATCTATTGTATATAT
CTATTGTATATATCTATTGTATATATCTCTCGTATTCGCAGCATAGCAAGTTTAAATAAGGCTAGTCCGT
TATCAACTTGAAAAAGTGGCACCGAGTCGGTGCTTTTTTTCTTAATTAAGTCTAGAGTCGACTGTTTAAA
CCTGCAGGCATGCAAGCTTGGCGTAATCATGGTCATAGCTGTTTCCTGTGTGAAATTGTTATCCGCTCAC
AATTCCACACAACATACGAGCCGGAAGCATAAAGTGTAAAGCCTGGGGTGCCTAATGAGTGAGCTAACTC
ACATTAATTGCGTTGCGCTCACTGCCCGCTTTCCAGTCGGGAAACCTGTCGTGCCAGCTGCATTAATGAA
TCGGCCAACGCGCGGGGAGAGGCGGTTTGCGTATTGGGCGCTCTTCCGCTTCCTCGCTCACTGACTCGCT
GCGCTCGGTCGTTCGGCTGCGGCGAGCGGTATCAGCTCACTCAAAGGCGGTAATACGGTTATCCACAGAA
TCAGGGGATAACGCAGGAAAGAACATGTGAGCAAAAGGCCAGCAAAAGGCCAGGAACCGTAAAAAGGCCG
CGTTGCTGGCGTTTTTCCATAGGCTCCGCCCCCCTGACGAGCATCACAAAAATCGACGCTCAAGTCAGAG
GTGGCGAAACCCGACAGGACTATAAAGATACCAGGCGTTTCCCCCTGGAAGCTCCCTCGTGCGCTCTCCT
GTTCCGACCCTGCCGCTTACCGGATACCTGTCCGCCTTTCTCCCTTCGGGAAGCGTGGCGCTTTCTCATA
GCTCACGCTGTAGGTATCTCAGTTCGGTGTAGGTCGTTCGCTCCAAGCTGGGCTGTGTGCACGAACCCCC
CGTTCAGCCCGACCGCTGCGCCTTATCCGGTAACTATCGTCTTGAGTCCAACCCGGTAAGACACGACTTA
TCGCCACTGGCAGCAGCCACTGGTAACAGGATTAGCAGAGCGAGGTATGTAGGCGGTGCTACAGAGTTCT
TGAAGTGGTGGCCTAACTACGGCTACACTAGAAGAACAGTATTTGGTATCTGCGCTCTGCTGAAGCCAGT
TACCTTCGGAAAAAGAGTTGGTAGCTCTTGATCCGGCAAACAAACCACCGCTGGTAGCGGTGGTTTTTTT
GTTTGCAAGCAGCAGATTACGCGCAGAAAAAAAGGATCTCAAGAAGATCCTTTGATCTTTTCTACGGGGT
CTGACGCTCAGTGGAACGAAAACTCACGTTAAGGGATTTTGGTCATGAGATTATCAAAAAGGATCTTCAC
CTAGATCCTTTTAAATTAAAAATGAAGTTTTAAATCAATCTAAAGTATAT
Features (pLannotate 1.2.2; 13 found; start..end, strand, type, name):
     23..883     -  CDS            AmpR: β-lactamase; bla; confers resistance to ampicillin, carbenicillin, and related antibiotics
    884..988     -  promoter       AmpR promoter: bla
   1083..1118    +  CDS            rop (fragment): Rop protein, which maintains plasmids at low copy number; rop
   1220..1319    +  misc_feature   bom (fragment): basis of mobility region from pBR322
   1325..1479    -  CDS            lacZα (fragment): LacZα fragment of β-galactosidase; lacZ fragment
   1480..1711    +  promoter       U6 promoter: RNA polymerase III promoter for human U6 snRNA
   1859..1923    +  misc_RNA       tracrRNA (fragment): trans-activating CRISPR RNA for the Streptococcus pyogenes CRISPR/Cas9 system
   1960..1979    +  misc_feature   MCS (fragment): pUC18/19 multiple cloning site
   2016..2032    -  protein_bind   lac operator: The lac repressor binds to the lac operator to inhibit transcription in E. coli. This inhibition can be relieved by adding lactose or isopropyl-β-D-thiogalactopyranoside (IPTG). lac repressor encoded by lacI
   2040..2070    -  promoter       lac promoter: promoter for the E. coli lac operon
   2085..2106    -  protein_bind   CAP binding site: CAP binding activates transcription in the presence of cAMP. E. coli catabolite activator protein
   2119..2211    -  CDS            lacI (fragment): lac repressor; lacI; The lac repressor binds to the lac operator to inhibit transcription in E. coli. This inhibition can be relieved by adding lactose or isopropyl-β-D-thiogalactopyranoside (IPTG).
   2394..2982    -  rep_origin     ori: high-copy-number ColE1/pMB1/pBR322/pUC origin of replication
