[The description below was written by a language model from this plasmid's Addgene catalogue record and pLannotate feature annotations shown in this document.]
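Description:
pU6_T7_INT[6xminimal_Puf1] is a small (about 3.1 kb) mammalian transient-expression plasmid built on the pNEB193 cloning backbone, a pUC-type vector. It is propagated in E. coli at high copy from a ColE1/pUC-family origin and selected with ampicillin through the β-lactamase gene and its native promoter. Remnants of the backbone's blue/white screening region (lacZα fragment, lac promoter and operator, CAP binding site, part of the pUC polylinker) flank the insert. The short rop, bom and lacI matches in the feature table are only fragments and are unlikely to be functional. There is no mammalian selection marker or episomal replication element, consistent with use by transient transfection.

The payload is a non-coding RNA cassette driven by the human U6 promoter, an RNA polymerase III promoter suited to producing short, defined transcripts. The annotation finds a partial Streptococcus pyogenes tracrRNA-derived scaffold downstream of U6, consistent with a Cas9 guide RNA architecture. According to the record, this is an "INT" design, in which an accessory RNA domain is carried within the guide RNA, here a synthetic array of six minimal Puf1 motifs. Such motifs are intended as binding sites for a cognate Pumilio/PUF-domain protein, so that fusion proteins can be recruited to a Cas9-bound genomic site. The Puf1 array itself is not annotated in the feature table, and although the name implies a T7 promoter, none is annotated. The targeting spacer is not stated either. The associated work concerns allele-specific CRISPR live-cell imaging, so the plasmid likely serves to label chromosomal loci in living mammalian cells.
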