Addgene plasmid #107608: pU6_T7_INT[6xminimal_Puf1]
Purpose: Transient expression of an "INT" construct [bearing six minimal Puf1 stem-loops; 'INT' design: Shechner et al., Nature Methods 2015], in mammalian cells, U6 promoter
Depositing lab: John Rinn. Depositing organization: Harvard University. Publication: Spatiotemporal allele organization by allele-specific CRISPR live-cell imaging (SNP-CLING). Maass PG, Barutcu AR, Shechner DM, Weiner CL, Mele M, Rinn JL. Nat Struct Mol Biol. 2018 Jan 8. pii: 10.1038/s41594-017-0015-3. doi: 10.1038/s41594-017-0015-3. PubMed 29343869.
Backbone
  Vector backbone: pNEB193
  Vector type: Mammalian Expression, Synthetic Biology
Growth in bacteria
  Bacterial resistance: Ampicillin, 100 μg/mL
  Growth temperature: 37°C
  Growth strain: DH5alpha
  Copy number: High Copy
Gene/Insert
  Gene/Insert name: 6x minimal Puf1 motif
  Species: Synthetic
  Promoter: U6
  Cloning method: Ligation Independent Cloning
  Sequencing primers: 5′ M13F; 3′ M13R
Terms and licenses: Academic/Nonprofit Terms; Industry Terms: Not Available to Industry
How to cite: pU6_T7_INT[6xminimal_Puf1] was a gift from John Rinn (Addgene plasmid # 107608 ; http://n2t.net/addgene:107608 ; RRID:Addgene_107608)
